>Addgene plasmid #104812 | pSC38 | addgene full sequence | sequence record 202765 | Addgene NGS Result
CCAAGCTATCAAACAAGTTTGTACAAAAAAGCAGGCTCCGAATTCGCCCTTCACCATGGATTACAAGGAT
GATGATGATAAGGATTACAAGGATGATGATGATAAGATGGCTCCAAAGAAGAAGAGAAAGGTTGGAATCC
ACGGAGTTCCAGCTGCTGATAAGAAGTACTCTATCGGACTTGACATCGGAACCAACTCTGTTGGATGGGC
TGTTATCACCGATGAGTACAAGGTTCCATCTAAGAAGTTCAAGGTTCTTGGAAACACCGATAGACACTCT
ATCAAGAAGAACCTTATCGGTGCTCTTCTTTTCGATTCTGGAGAGACCGCTGAGGCTACCAGATTGAAGA
GAACCGCTAGAAGAAGATACACCAGAAGAAAGAACAGAATCTGCTACCTTCAGGAAATCTTCTCTAACGA
GATGGCTAAGGTTGATGATTCTTTCTTCCACAGACTTGAGGAGTCTTTCCTTGTTGAGGAGGATAAGAAG
CACGAGAGACACCCAATCTTCGGAAACATCGTTGATGAGGTTGCTTACCACGAGAAGTACCCAACCATCT
ACCACCTTAGAAAGAAGTTGGTTGATTCTACCGATAAGGCTGATCTTAGACTTATCTACCTTGCTCTTGC
TCACATGATCAAGTTCAGAGGACACTTCCTTATCGAGGGAGACCTTAACCCAGATAACTCTGATGTTGAT
AAGTTGTTCATCCAGCTTGTTCAGACCTACAACCAGCTTTTCGAGGAGAACCCAATCAACGCTTCTGGAG
TTGATGCTAAGGCTATCCTTTCTGCTAGACTTTCTAAGTCTCGTAGACTTGAGAACCTTATCGCTCAGCT
TCCAGGAGAGAAGAAGAACGGACTTTTCGGAAACCTTATCGCTCTTTCTCTTGGACTTACCCCAAACTTC
AAGTCTAACTTCGATCTTGCTGAGGATGCTAAGTTGCAGCTTTCTAAGGATACCTACGATGATGATCTTG
ATAACCTTCTTGCTCAGATCGGAGATCAGTACGCTGATCTTTTCCTTGCTGCTAAGAACCTTTCTGATGC
TATCCTTCTTTCTGACATCCTTAGAGTTAACACCGAGATCACCAAGGCTCCACTTTCTGCTTCTATGATC
AAGAGATACGATGAGCACCACCAGGATCTTACCCTTTTGAAGGCTCTTGTTAGACAGCAGCTTCCAGAGA
AGTACAAGGAAATCTTCTTCGATCAGTCTAAGAACGGATACGCTGGATACATCGATGGAGGAGCTTCTCA
GGAGGAGTTCTACAAGTTCATCAAGCCAATCCTTGAGAAGATGGATGGAACCGAGGAGCTTCTTGTTAAG
TTGAACAGAGAGGATCTTCTTAGAAAGCAGAGAACCTTCGATAACGGATCTATCCCACACCAGATCCACC
TTGGAGAGCTTCACGCTATCCTTCGTAGACAGGAGGATTTCTACCCATTCTTGAAGGATAACAGAGAGAA
GATCGAGAAGATCCTTACCTTCAGAATCCCATACTACGTTGGACCACTTGCTAGAGGAAACTCTCGTTTC
GCTTGGATGACCAGAAAGTCTGAGGAGACCATCACCCCTTGGAACTTCGAGGAGGTAAGTTTCTGCTTCT
ACCTTTGATATATATATAATAATTATCATTAATTAGTAGTAATATAATATTTCAAATATTTTTTTCAAAA
TAAAAGAATGTAGTATATAGCAATTGCTTTTCTGTAGTTTATAAGTGTGTATATTTTAATTTATAACTTT
TCTAATATATGACCAAAATTTGTTGATGTGCAGGTTGTTGATAAGGGAGCTTCTGCTCAGTCTTTCATCG
AGAGAATGACCAACTTCGATAAGAACCTTCCAAACGAGAAGGTTCTTCCAAAGCACTCTCTTCTTTACGA
GTACTTCACCGTTTACAACGAGCTTACCAAGGTTAAGTACGTTACCGAGGGAATGAGAAAGCCAGCTTTC
CTTTCTGGAGAGCAGAAGAAGGCTATCGTTGATCTTCTTTTCAAGACCAACAGAAAGGTTACCGTTAAGC
AGTTGAAGGAGGATTACTTCAAGAAGATCGAGTGCTTCGATTCTGTTGAAATCTCTGGAGTTGAGGATAG
ATTCAACGCTTCTCTTGGAACCTACCACGATCTTTTGAAGATCATCAAGGATAAGGATTTCCTTGATAAC
GAGGAGAACGAGGACATCCTTGAGGACATCGTTCTTACCCTTACCCTTTTCGAGGATAGAGAGATGATCG
AGGAGAGACTCAAGACCTACGCTCACCTTTTCGATGATAAGGTTATGAAGCAGTTGAAGAGAAGAAGATA
CACCGGATGGGGTAGACTTTCTCGTAAGTTGATCAACGGAATCAGAGATAAGCAGTCTGGAAAGACCATC
CTTGATTTCTTGAAGTCTGATGGATTCGCTAACAGAAACTTCATGCAGCTTATCCACGATGATTCTCTTA
CCTTCAAGGAGGACATCCAGAAGGCTCAGGTTTCTGGACAGGGAGATTCTCTTCACGAGCACATCGCTAA
CCTTGCTGGATCTCCAGCTATCAAGAAGGGAATCCTTCAGACCGTTAAGGTTGTTGATGAGCTTGTTAAG
GTTATGGGTAGACACAAGCCAGAGAACATCGTTATCGAGATGGCTAGAGAGAACCAGACCACCCAGAAGG
GACAGAAGAACTCTCGTGAGAGAATGAAGAGAATCGAGGAGGGAATCAAGGAGCTTGGATCTCAAATCTT
GAAGGAGCACCCAGTTGAGAACACCCAGCTTCAGAACGAGAAGTTGTACCTTTACTACCTTCAGAACGGA
AGAGATATGTACGTTGATCAGGAGCTTGACATCAACAGACTTTCTGATTACGATGTTGATCACATCGTTC
CACAGTCTTTCTTGAAGGATGATTCTATCGATAACAAGGTTCTTACCCGTTCTGATAAGAACAGAGGAAA
GTCTGATAACGTTCCATCTGAGGAGGTTGTTAAGAAGATGAAGAACTACTGGAGACAGCTTCTTAACGCT
AAGTTGATCACCCAGAGAAAGTTCGATAACCTTACCAAGGCTGAGAGAGGAGGACTTTCTGAGCTTGATA
AGGCTGGATTCATCAAGAGACAGCTTGTTGAGACCAGACAGATCACCAAGCACGTTGCTCAGATCCTTGA
TTCTCGTATGAACACCAAGTACGATGAGAACGATAAGTTGATCAGAGAGGTTAAGGTTATCACCTTGAAG
TCTAAGTTGGTTTCTGATTTCAGAAAGGATTTCCAGTTCTACAAGGTTAGAGAGATCAACAACTACCACC
ACGCTCACGATGCTTACCTTAACGCTGTTGTTGGAACCGCTCTTATCAAGAAGTACCCAAAGTTGGAGTC
TGAGTTCGTTTACGGAGATTACAAGGTTTACGATGTTAGAAAGATGATCGCTAAGTCTGAGCAGGAGATC
GGAAAGGCTACCGCTAAGTACTTCTTCTACTCTAACATCATGAACTTCTTCAAGACCGAGATCACCCTTG
CTAACGGAGAGATCAGAAAGAGACCACTTATCGAGACCAACGGAGAGACCGGAGAGATCGTTTGGGATAA
GGGAAGAGATTTCGCTACCGTTAGAAAGGTTCTTTCTATGCCACAGGTTAACATCGTTAAGAAAACCGAG
GTTCAGACCGGAGGATTCTCTAAGGAGTCTATCCTTCCAAAGAGAAACTCTGATAAGTTGATCGCTAGAA
AGAAGGATTGGGACCCAAAGAAGTACGGAGGATTCGATTCTCCAACCGTTGCTTACTCTGTTCTTGTTGT
TGCTAAGGTTGAGAAGGGAAAGTCTAAGAAGTTGAAGTCTGTTAAGGAGCTTCTTGGAATCACCATCATG
GAGCGTTCTTCTTTCGAGAAGAACCCAATCGATTTCCTTGAGGCTAAGGGATACAAGGAGGTTAAGAAGG
ATCTTATCATCAAGTTGCCAAAGTACTCTCTTTTCGAGCTTGAGAACGGAAGAAAGAGAATGCTTGCTTC
TGCTGGAGAGCTTCAGAAGGGAAACGAGCTTGCTCTTCCATCTAAGTACGTTAACTTCCTTTACCTTGCT
TCTCACTACGAGAAGTTGAAGGGATCTCCAGAGGATAACGAGCAGAAGCAGCTTTTCGTTGAGCAGCACA
AGCACTACCTTGATGAGATCATCGAGCAAATCTCTGAGTTCTCTAAGAGAGTTATCCTTGCTGATGCTAA
CCTTGATAAGGTTCTTTCTGCTTACAACAAGCACAGAGATAAGCCAATCAGAGAGCAGGCTGAGAACATC
ATCCACCTTTTCACCCTTACCAACCTTGGTGCTCCAGCTGCTTTCAAGTACTTCGATACCACCATCGATA
GAAAAAGATACACCTCTACCAAGGAGGTTCTTGATGCTACCCTTATCCACCAGTCTATCACCGGACTTTA
CGAGACCAGAATCGATCTTTCTCAGCTTGGAGGAGATAAGAGACCAGCTGCTACCAAGAAGGCTGGACAG
GCTAAGAAGAAGAAGTGAGACGTCCGATCGTTCAAACATTTGGCAATAAAGTTTCTTAAGATTGAATCCT
GTTGCCGGTCTTGCGATGATTATCATATAATTTCTGTTGAATTACGTTAAGCATGTAATAATTAACATGT
AATGCATGACGTTATTTATGAGATGGGTTTTTATGATTAGAGTCCCGCAATTATACATTTAATACGCGAT
AGAAAACAAAATATAGCGCGCAAACTAGGATAAATTATCGCGCGCGGTGTCATCTATGTTACTAGATCGG
GAATTGATCCCCCCTCGACAGCTTCCGGAAAGGGCGAATTCGCAACTTTGTATACAAAAGTTGCCGAGCT
CGCGGCCGCATGTTGTTGTTACCAGAAAGTAAATAAATGTTCAATCTCTGATGTTCTCAAGTAAGTGAGT
TTTATTGGGAATAATATTAACTTATGTTCTTCTTGCATTTGATTTCTTTGCCGCTCTCTTCTTCTATCTT
AAATCTGTGTATACTATTTCACTATTGGGCTTTTTATTAGTCTATAATGGGACTCAAAATAAGGCTTTGG
CCCACATCAAAAAGATAAGTCACAAATCAAAACTAAATTCAGAGTCTTTTCTCCCACATCGGTCACTGTA
CTCATTTTGTGTTTGTTTATATATTACACGAACCGATCTTTGGTACGTGCCAAATTGAACAAGGCCTGTT
TTAGAGCTAGAAATAGCAAGTTAAAATAAGGCTAGTCCGTTATCAACTTGAAAAAGTGGCACCGAGTCGG
TGCTTTTTTTCTAGACCCAGCTTTCTTGTACAAAGTTGGCATTACCATGGCTTCGTTGAACAACGGAAAC
TCGACTTGCCTTCCGCACAATACATCATTTCTTCTTAGCTTTTTTTCTTCTTCTTCGTTCATACAGTTTT
TTTTTGTTTATCAGCTTACATTTTCTTGAACCGTAGCTTTCGTTTTCTTCTTTTTAACTTTCCATTCGGA
GTTTTTGTATCTTGTTTCATAGTTTGTCCCAGGATTAGAATGATTAGGCATCGAACCTTCAAGAATTTGA
TTGAATAAAACATCTTCATTCTTAAGATATGAAGATAATCTTCAAAAGGCCCCTGGGAATCTGAAAGAAG
AGAAGCAGGCCCATTTATATGGGAAAGAACAATAGTATTTCTTATATAGGCCCATTTAAGTTGAAAACAA
TCTTCAAAAGTCCCACATCGCTTAGATAAGAAAACGAAGCTGAGTTTATATACAGCTAGAGTCGAAGTAG
TGATTGATAAAATGTGATTTTAAGGGTTTTAGAGCTAGAAATAGCAAGTTAAAATAAGGCTAGTCCGTTA
TCAACTTGAAAAAGTGGCACCGAGTCGGTGCTTTTTTTCTAGACCCAGCTTTCTTGTACAAAGTTGGCAT
TACTGCAGGTCGACGACCCAGCTTTCTTGTACAAAGTGGTTCGATAATTCTTAATTAACTAGTTCTAGAG
CGGCCGCCACCGCGGTGGAGCTCGAATTTCCCCGATCGTTCAAACATTTGGCAATAAAGTTTCTTAAGAT
TGAATCCTGTTGCCGGTCTTGCGATGATTATCATATAATTTCTGTTGAATTACGTTAAGCATGTAATAAT
TAACATGTAATGCATGACGTTATTTATGAGATGGGTTTTTATGATTAGAGTCCCGCAATTATACATTTAA
TACGCGATAGAAAACAAAATATAGCGCGCAAACTAGGATAAATTATCGCGCGCGGTGTCATCTATGTTAC
TAGATCGGGAATTCGTAATCATGGTCATAGCTGTTTCCTGCCTAGTCGGAGCGGCCGCGTCCGTCTAGCT
GATAGTGACCTTAGGCGACTTTTGAACGCGCAATAATGGTTTCTGACGTATGTGCTTAGCTCATTAAACT
CCAGAAACCCGCGGCTGAGTGGCTCCTTCAACGTTGCGGTTCTGTCAGTTCCAAACGTAAAACGGCTTGT
CCCGCGTCATCGGCGGGGGTCATAACGTGACTCCCTTAATTCTCCGCTCATGATCAGATTGTCGTTTCCC
GCCTTCAGTTTAAACTATCAGTGTTTGACAGGATATATTGGCGGGTAAACCTAAGAGAAAAGAGCGTTTA
TTAGAATAATCGGATATTTAAAAGGGCGTGAAAAGGTTTATCCGTTCGTCCATTTGTATGTGCATGCCAA
CCACAGGGTTCCCCAGATCTGGCGCCGGCCAGCGAGACGAGCAAGATTGGCCGCCGCCCGAAACGATCCG
ACAGCGCGCCCAGCACAGGTGCGCAGGCAAATTGCACCAACGCATACAGCGCCAGCAGAATGCCATAGTG
GGCGGTGACGTCGTTCGAGTGAACCAGATCGCGCAGGAGGCCCGGCAGCACCGGCATAATCAGGCCGATG
CCGACAGCGTCGAGCGCGACAGTGCTCAGAATTACGATCAGGGGTATGTTGGGTTTCACGTCTGGCCTCC
GGACCAGCCTCCGCTGGTCCGATTGAACGCGCGGATTCTTTATCACTGATAAGTTGGTGGACATATTATG
TTTATCAGTGATAAAGTGTCAAGCATGACAAAGTTGCAGCCGAATACAGTGATCCGTGCCGCCCTGGACC
TGTTGAACGAGGTCGGCGTAGACGGTCTGACGACACGCAAACTGGCGGAACGGTTGGGGGTTCAGCAGCC
GGCGCTTTACTGGCACTTCAGGAACAAGCGGGCGCTGCTCGACGCACTGGCCGAAGCCATGCTGGCGGAG
AATCATACGCATTCGGTGCCGAGAGCCGACGACGACTGGCGCTCATTTCTGATCGGGAATGCCCGCAGCT
TCAGGCAGGCGCTGCTCGCCTACCGCGATGGCGCGCGCATCCATGCCGGCACGCGACCGGGCGCACCGCA
GATGGAAACGGCCGACGCGCAGCTTCGCTTCCTCTGCGAGGCGGGTTTTTCGGCCGGGGACGCCGTCAAT
GCGCTGATGACAATCAGCTACTTCACTGTTGGGGCCGTGCTTGAGGAGCAGGCCGGCGACAGCGATGCCG
GCGAGCGCGGCGGCACCGTTGAACAGGCTCCGCTCTCGCCGCTGTTGCGGGCCGCGATAGACGCCTTCGA
CGAAGCCGGTCCGGACGCAGCGTTCGAGCAGGGACTCGCGGTGATTGTCGATGGATTGGCGAAAAGGAGG
CTCGTTGTCAGGAACGTTGAAGGACCGAGAAAGGGTGACGATTGATCAGGACCGCTGCCGGAGCGCAACC
CACTCACTACAGCAGAGCCATGTAGACAACATCCCCTCCCCCTTTCCACCGCGTCAGACGCCCGTAGCAG
CCCGCTACGGGCTTTTTCATGCCCTGCCCTAGCGTCCAAGCCTCACGGCCGCGCTCGGCCTCTCTGGCGG
CCTTCTGGCGCTCTTCCGCTTCCTCGCTCACTGACTCGCTGCGCTCGGTCGTTCGGCTGCGGCGAGCGGT
ATCAGCTCACTCAAAGGCGGTAATACGGTTATCCACAGAATCAGGGGATAACGCAGGAAAGAACATGTGA
GCAAAAGGCCAGCAAAAGGCCAGGAACCGTAAAAAGGCCGCGTTGCTGGCGTTTTTCCATAGGCTCCGCC
CCCCTGACGAGCATCACAAAAATCGACGCTCAAGTCAGAGGTGGCGAAACCCGACAGGACTATAAAGATA
CCAGGCGTTTCCCCCTGGAAGCTCCCTCGTGCGCTCTCCTGTTCCGACCCTGCCGCTTACCGGATACCTG
TCCGCCTTTCTCCCTTCGGGAAGCGTGGCGCTTTTCCGCTGCATAACCCTGCTTCGGGGTCATTATAGCG
ATTTTTTCGGTATATCCATCCTTTTTCGCACGATATACAGGATTTTGCCAAAGGGTTCGTGTAGACTTTC
CTTGGTGTATCCAACGGCGTCAGCCGGGCAGGATAGGTGAAGTAGGCCCACCCGCGAGCGGGTGTTCCTT
CTTCACTGTCCCTTATTCGCACCTGGCGGTGCTCAACGGGAATCCTGCTCTGCGAGGCTGGCCGGCTACC
GCCGGCGTAACAGATGAGGGCAAGCGGATGGCTGATGAAACCAAGCCAACCAGGAAGGGCAGCCCACCTA
TCAAGGTGTACTGCCTTCCAGACGAACGAAGAGCGATTGAGGAAAAGGCGGCGGCGGCCGGCATGAGCCT
GTCGGCCTACCTGCTGGCCGTCGGCCAGGGCTACAAAATCACGGGCGTCGTGGACTATGAGCACGTCCGC
GAGCTGGCCCGCATCAATGGCGACCTGGGCCGCCTGGGCGGCCTGCTGAAACTCTGGCTCACCGACGACC
CGCGCACGGCGCGGTTCGGTGATGCCACGATCCTCGCCCTGCTGGCGAAGATCGAAGAGAAGCAGGACGA
GCTTGGCAAGGTCATGATGGGCGTGGTCCGCCCGAGGGCAGAGCCATGACTTTTTTAGCCGCTAAAACGG
CCGGGGGGTGCGCGTGATTGCCAAGCACGTCCCCATGCGCTCCATCAAGAAGAGCGACTTCGCGGAGCTG
GTGAAGTACATCACCGACGAGCAAGGCAAGACCGAGCGCCTTTCCGACGCTCACCGGGCTGGTTGCCCTC
GCCGCTGGGCTGGCGGCCGTCTATGGCCCTGCAAACGCGCCAGAAACGCCGTCGAAGCCGTGTGCGAGAC
ACCGCGGCCGGCCGCCGGCGTTGTGGATACCTCGCGGAAAACTTGGCCCTCACTGACAGATGAGGGGCGG
ACGTTGACACTTGAGGGGCCGACTCACCCGGCGCGGCGTTGACAGATGAGGGGCAGGCTCGATTTCGGCC
GGCGACGTGGAGCTGGCCAGCCTCGCAAATCGGCGAAAACGCCTGATTTTACGCGAGTTTCCCACAGATG
ATGTGGACAAGCCTGGGGATAAGTGCCCTGCGGTATTGACACTTGAGGGGCGCGACTACTGACAGATGAG
GGGCGCGATCCTTGACACTTGAGGGGCAGAGTGCTGACAGATGAGGGGCGCACCTATTGACATTTGAGGG
GCTGTCCACAGGCAGAAAATCCAGCATTTGCAAGGGTTTCCGCCCGTTTTTCGGCCACCGCTAACCTGTC
TTTTAACCTGCTTTTAAACCAATATTTATAAACCTTGTTTTTAACCAGGGCTGCGCCCTGTGCGCGTGAC
CGCGCACGCCGAAGGGGGGTGCCCCCCCTTCTCGAACCCTCCCGGCCCGCTAACGCGGGCCTCCCATCCC
CCCAGGGGCTGCGCCCCTCGGCCGCGAACGGCCTCACCCCAAAAATGGCAGCGCTGGCAGTCCTTGCCAT
TGCCGGGATCGGGGCAGTAACGGGATGGGCGATCAGCCCGAGCGCGACGCCCGGAAGCATTGACGTGCCG
CAGGTGCTGGCATCGACATTCAGCGACCAGGTGCCGGGCAGTGAGGGCGGCGGCCTGGGTGGCGGCCTGC
CCTTCACTTCGGCCGTCGGGGCATTCACGGACTTCATGGCGGGGCCGGCAATTTTTACCTTGGGCATTCT
TGGCATAGTGGTCGCGGGTGCCGTGCTCGTGTTCGGGGGTGCGATAAACCCAGCGAACCATTTGAGGTGA
TAGGTAAGATTATACCGAGGTATGAAAACGAGAATTGGACCTTTACAGAATTACTCTATGAAGCGCCATA
TTTAAAAAGCTACCAAGACGAAGAGGATGAAGAGGATGAGGAGGCAGATTGCCTTGAATATATTGACAAT
ACTGATAAGATAATATATCTTTTATATAGAAGATATCGCCGTATGTAAGGATTTCAGGGGGCAAGGCATA
GGCAGCGCGCTTATCAATATATCTATAGAATGGGCAAAGCATAAAAACTTGCATGGACTAATGCTTGAAA
CCCAGGACAATAACCTTATAGCTTGTAAATTCTATCATAATTGGGTAATGACTCCAACTTATTGATAGTG
TTTTATGTTCAGATAATGCCCGATGACTTTGTCATGCAGCTCCACCGATTTTGAGAACGACAGCGACTTC
CGTCCCAGCCGTGCCAGGTGCTGCCTCAGATTCAGGTTATGCCGCTCAATTCGCTGCGTATATCGCTTGC
TGATTACGTGCAGCTTTCCCTTCAGGCGGGATTCATACAGCGGCCAGCCATCCGTCATCCATATCACCAC
GTCAAAGGGTGACAGCAGGCTCATAAGACGCCCCAGCGTCGCCATAGTGCGTTCACCGAATACGTGCGCA
ACAACCGTCTTCCGGAGACTGTCATACGCGTAAAACAGCCAGCGCTGGCGCGATTTAGCCCCGACATAGC
CCCACTGTTCGTCCATTTCCGCGCAGACGATGACGTCACTGCCCGGCTGTATGCGCGAGGTTACCGACTG
CGGCCTGAGTTTTTTAAGTGACGTAAAATCGTGTTGAGGCCAACGCCCATAATGCGGGCTGTTGCCCGGC
ATCCAACGCCATTCATGGCCATATCAATGATTTTCTGGTGCGTACCGGGTTGAGAAGCGGTGTAAGTGAA
CTGCAGTTGCCATGTTTTACGGCAGTGAGAGCAGAGATAGCGCTGATGTCCGGCGGTGCTTTTGCCGTTA
CGCACCACCCCGTCAGTAGCTGAACAGGAGGGACAGCTGATAGAAACAGAAGCCACTGGAGCACCTCAAA
AACACCATCATACACTAAATCAGTAAGTTGGCAGCATCACCCATAATTGTGGTTTCAAAATCGGCTCCGT
CGATACTATGTTATACGCCAACTTTGAAAACAACTTTGAAAAAGCTGTTTTCTGGTATTTAAGGTTTTAG
AATGCAAGGAACAGTGAATTGGAGTTCGTCTTGTTATAATTAGCTTCTTGGGGTATCTTTAAATACTGTA
GAAAAGAGGAAGGAAATAATAAATGGCTAAAATGAGAATATCACCGGAATTGAAAAAACTGATCGAAAAA
TACCGCTGCGTAAAAGATACGGAAGGAATGTCTCCTGCTAAGGTATATAAGCTGGTGGGAGAAAATGAAA
ACCTATATTTAAAAATGACGGACAGCCGGTATAAAGGGACCACCTATGATGTGGAACGGGAAAAGGACAT
GATGCTATGGCTGGAAGGAAAGCTGCCTGTTCCAAAGGTCCTGCACTTTGAACGGCATGATGGCTGGAGC
AATCTGCTCATGAGTGAGGCCGATGGCGTCCTTTGCTCGGAAGAGTATGAAGATGAACAAAGCCCTGAAA
AGATTATCGAGCTGTATGCGGAGTGCATCAGGCTCTTTCACTCCATCGACATATCGGATTGTCCCTATAC
GAATAGCTTAGACAGCCGCTTAGCCGAATTGGATTACTTACTGAATAACGATCTGGCCGATGTGGATTGC
GAAAACTGGGAAGAAGACACTCCATTTAAAGATCCGCGCGAGCTGTATGATTTTTTAAAGACGGAAAAGC
CCGAAGAGGAACTTGTCTTTTCCCACGGCGACCTGGGAGACAGCAACATCTTTGTGAAAGATGGCAAAGT
AAGTGGCTTTATTGATCTTGGGAGAAGCGGCAGGGCGGACAAGTGGTATGACATTGCCTTCTGCGTCCGG
TCGATCAGGGAGGATATCGGGGAAGAACAGTATGTCGAGCTATTTTTTGACTTACTGGGGATCAAGCCTG
ATTGGGAGAAAATAAAATATTATATTTTACTGGATGAATTGTTTTAGTACCTAGATGTGGCGCAACGATG
CCGGCGACAAGCAGGAGCGCACCGACTTCTTCCGCATCAAGTGTTTTGGCTCTCAGGCCGAGGCCCACGG
CAAGTATTTGGGCAAGGGGTCGCTGGTATTCGTGCAGGGCAAGATTCGGAATACCAAGTACGAGAAGGAC
GGCCAGACGGTCTACGGGACCGACTTCATTGCCGATAAGGTGGATTATCTGGACACCAAGGCACCAGGCG
GGTCAAATCAGGAATAAGGGCACATTGCCCCGGCGTGAGTCGGGGCAATCCCGCAAGGAGGGTGAATGAA
TCGGACGTTTGACCGGAAGGCATACAGGCAAGAACTGATCGACGCGGGGTTTTCCGCCGAGGATGCCGAA
ACCATCGCAAGCCGCACCGTCATGCGTGCGCCCCGCGAAACCTTCCAGTCCGTCGGCTCGATGGTCCAGC
AAGCTACGGCCAAGATCGAGCGCGACAGCGTGCAACTGGCTCCCCCTGCCCTGCCCGCGCCATCGGCCGC
CGTGGAGCGTTCGCGTCGTCTCGAACAGGAGGCGGCAGGTTTGGCGAAGTCGATGACCATCGACACGCGA
GGAACTATGACGACCAAGAAGCGAAAAACCGCCGGCGAGGACCTGGCAAAACAGGTCAGCGAGGCCAAGC
AGGCCGCGTTGCTGAAACACACGAAGCAGCAGATCAAGGAAATGCAGCTTTCCTTGTTCGATATTGCGCC
GTGGCCGGACACGATGCGAGCGATGCCAAACGACACGGCCCGCTCTGCCCTGTTCACCACGCGCAACAAG
AAAATCCCGCGCGAGGCGCTGCAAAACAAGGTCATTTTCCACGTCAACAAGGACGTGAAGATCACCTACA
CCGGCGTCGAGCTGCGGGCCGACGATGACGAACTGGTGTGGCAGCAGGTGTTGGAGTACGCGAAGCGCAC
CCCTATCGGCGAGCCGATCACCTTCACGTTCTACGAGCTTTGCCAGGACCTGGGCTGGTCGATCAATGGC
CGGTATTACACGAAGGCCGAGGAATGCCTGTCGCGCCTACAGGCGACGGCGATGGGCTTCACGTCCGACC
GCGTTGGGCACCTGGAATCGGTGTCGCTGCTGCACCGCTTCCGCGTCCTGGACCGTGGCAAGAAAACGTC
CCGTTGCCAGGTCCTGATCGACGAGGAAATCGTCGTGCTGTTTGCTGGCGACCACTACACGAAATTCATA
TGGGAGAAGTACCGCAAGCTGTCGCCGACGGCCCGACGGATGTTCGACTATTTCAGCTCGCACCGGGAGC
CGTACCCGCTCAAGCTGGAAACCTTCCGCCTCATGTGCGGATCGGATTCCACCCGCGTGAAGAAGTGGCG
CGAGCAGGTCGGCGAAGCCTGCGAAGAGTTGCGAGGCAGCGGCCTGGTGGAACACGCCTGGGTCAATGAT
GACCTGGTGCATTGCAAACGCTAGGGCCTTGTGGGGTCAGTTCCGGCTGGGGGTTCAGCAGCCAGCGCTT
TACTGGCATTTCAGGAACAAGCGGGCACTGCTCGACGCACTTGCTTCGCTCAGTATCGCTCGGGACGCAC
GGCGCGCTCTACGAACTGCCGATAAACAGAGGATTAAAATTGACAATTGTGATTAAGGCTCAGATTCGAC
GGCTTGGAGCGGCCGACGTGCAGGATTTCCGCGAGATCCGATTGTCGGCCCTGAAGAAAGCTCCAGAGAT
GTTCGGGTCCGTTTACGAGCACGAGGAGAAAAAGCCCATGGAGGCGTTCGCTGAACGGTTGCGAGATGCC
GTGGCATTCGGCGCCTACATCGACGGCGAGATCATTGGGCTGTCGGTCTTCAAACAGGAGGACGGCCCCA
AGGACGCTCACAAGGCGCATCTGTCCGGCGTTTTCGTGGAGCCCGAACAGCGAGGCCGAGGGGTCGCCGG
TATGCTGCTGCGGGCGTTGCCGGCGGGTTTATTGCTCGTGATGATCGTCCGACAGATTCCAACGGGAATC
TGGTGGATGCGCATCTTCATCCTCGGCGCACTTAATATTTCGCTATTCTGGAGCTTGTTGTTTATTTCGG
TCTACCGCCTGCCGGGCGGGGTCGCGGCGACGGTAGGCGCTGTGCAGCCGCTGATGGTCGTGTTCATCTC
TGCCGCTCTGCTAGGTAGCCCGATACGATTGATGGCGGTCCTGGGGGCTATTTGCGGAACTGCGGGCGTG
GCGCTGTTGGTGTTGACACCAAACGCAGCGCTAGATCCTGTCGGCGTCGCAGCGGGCCTGGCGGGGGCGG
TTTCCATGGCGTTCGGAACCGTGCTGACCCGCAAGTGGCAACCTCCCGTGCCTCTGCTCACCTTTACCGC
CTGGCAACTGGCGGCCGGAGGACTTCTGCTCGTTCCAGTAGCTTTAGTGTTTGATCCGCCAATCCCGATG
CCTACAGGAACCAATGTTCTCGGCCTGGCGTGGCTCGGCCTGATCGGAGCGGGTTTAACCTACTTCCTTT
GGTTCCGGGGGATCTCGCGACTCGAACCTACAGTTGTTTCCTTACTGGGCTTTCTCAGCCCCAGATCTGG
GGTCGATCAGCCGGGGATGCATCAGGCCGACAGTCGGAACTTCGGGTCCCCGACCTGTACCATTCGGTGA
GCAATGGATAGGGGAGTTGATATCGTCAACGTTCACTTCTAAAGAAATAGCGCCACTCAGCTTCCTCAGC
GGCTTTATCCAGCGATTTCCTATTATGTCGGCATAGTTCTCAAGATCGACAGCCTGTCACGGTTAAGCGA
GAAATGAATAAGAAGGCTGATAATTCGGATCTCTGCGAGGGAGATGATATTTGATCACAGGCAGCAACGC
TCTGTCATCGTTACAATCAACATGCTACCCTCCGCGAGATCATCCGTGTTTCAAACCCGGCAGCTTAGTT
GCCGTTCTTCCGAATAGCATCGGTAACATGAGCAAAGTCTGCCGCCTTACAACGGCTCTCCCGCTGACGC
CGTCCCGGACTGATGGGCTGCCTGTATCGAGTGGTGATTTTGTGCCGAGCTGCCGGTCGGGGAGCTGTTG
GCTGGCTGGTGGCAGGATATATTGTGGTGTAAACAAATTGACGCTTAGACAACTTAATAACACATTGCGG
ACGTTTTTAATGTACTGGGGTGGTTTTTCTTTTCACCAGTGAGACGGGCAACAGCTGATTGCCCTTCACC
GCCTGGCCCTGAGAGAGTTGCAGCAAGCGGTCCACGCTGGTTTGCCCCAGCAGGCGAAAATCCTGTTTGA
TGGTGGTTCCGAAATCGGCAAAATCCCTTATAAATCAAAAGAATAGCCCGAGATAGGGT
[37 nt withheld, positions 15390-15426]
AAAGAACGTGGACTCCAACGTCAAAGG
[141 nt withheld, positions 15454-15594]
G
[44 nt withheld, positions 15596-15639]
CATTCAGGCTGCGCAACTGTTGGGAAGGGCGATCGGTGCGGGCCTCTTCGCTATTACGCCAGCTGGCGAA
AGGGGGATGTGCTGCAAGGCGATTAAGTTGGGTAACGCCAGGGTTTTCCCAGTCACGACGTTGTAAAACG
ACGGCCAGTGAATTAATTCCCGATCTAGTAACATAGATGACACCGCGCGCGATAATTTATCCTAGTTTGC
GCGCTATATTTTGTTTTCTATCGCGTATTAAATGTATAATTGCGGGACTCTAATCATAAAAACCCATCTC
ATAAATAACGTCATGCATTACATGTTAATTATTACATGCTTAACGTAATTCAACAGAAATTATATGATAA
TCATCGCAAGACCGGCAACAGGATTCAATCTTAAGAAACTTTATTGCCAAATGTTTGAACGATCGGGGAA
ATTCGAGCTCGGTACCCCCTCCTGGGCACGGTCGTACGCGATCCGCCGCGGTTCCACCTCACCATTGCGG
GTATGCCAGTTGAGTTCGATGAGTTCCCGTACCAGCTCCAACTCGGGCGATGCCACGCGCACTCCGTTCA
GATCTCGGTGACGGGCAGGACCGGACGGGGCGGTACCGGCAGGCTGAAGTCCAGCTGCCAGAAACCCACG
TCATGCCAGTTCCCGTGCTTGAAGCCGGCCGCCCGCAGCATGCCGCGGGGGGCATATCCGAGCGCCTCGT
GCATGCGCACGCTCGGGTCGTTGGGCAGCCCGATGACAGCGACCACGCTCTTGAAGCCCTGTGCCTCCAG
GGACTTCAGCAGGTGGGTGTAGAGCGTGGAGCCCAGTCCCGTCCGCTGGTGGCGGGGGGAGACGTACACG
GTCGACTCGGCCGTCCAGTCGTAGGCGTTGCGTGCCTTCCAGGGGCCCGCGTAGGCGATGCCGGCGACCT
CGCCGTCCACCTCGGCGACGAGCCAGGGATAGCGCTCCCGCAGACGGACGAGGTCGTCCGTCCACTCCTG
CGGTTCCTGCGGCTCGGTACGGAAGTTGACCGTGCTTGTCTCGATGTAGTGGTTGACGATGGTGCAGACC
GCCGGCATGTCCGCCTCGGTGGCACGGCGGATGTCGGCCGGGCGTCGTTCTGGGCTCATGGATCCTCTAG
AGTCCCCCGTGTTCTCTCCAAATGAAATGAACTTCCTTATATAGAGGAAGGGTCTTGCGAAGGATAGTGG
GATTGTGCGTCATCCCTTACGTCAGTGGAGATATCACATCAATCCACTTGCTTTGAAGACGTGGTTGGAA
CGTCTTCTTTTTCCACGATGCTCCTCGTGGGTGGGGGTCCATCTTTGGGACCACTGTCGGCAGAGGCATC
TTCAACGATGGCCTTTCCTTTATCGCAATGATGGCATTTGTAGGAGCCACCTTCCTTTTCCACTATCTTC
ACAATAAAGTGACAGATAGCTGGGCAATGGAATCCGAGGAGGTTTCCGGATATTACCCTTTGTTGAAAAG
TCTCAATTGCCCTTTGGTCTTCTGAGACTGTATCTTTGATATTTTTGGAGTAGACAAGTGTGTCGTGCTC
CACCATGTTGACGAAGATTTTCTTCTTGTCATTGAGTCGTAAGAGACTCTGTATGAACTGTTCGCCAGTC
TTTACGGCGAGTTCTGTTAGGTCCTCTATTTGAATCTTTGACTCCATGGCCTTTGATTCAGTGGGAACTA
CCTTTTTAGAGACTCCAATCTCTATTACTTGCCTTGGTTTGTGAAGCAAGCCTTGAATCGTCCATACTGG
AATAGTACTTCTGATCTTGAGAAATATATCTTTCTCTGTGTTCTTGATGCAGTTAGTCCTGAATCTTTTG
ACTGCATCTTTAACCTTCTTGGGAAGGTATTTGATTTCCTGGAGATTATTGCTCGGGTAGATCGTCTTGA
TGAGACCTGCTGCGTAAGCCTCTCTAACCATCTGTGGGTTAGCATTCTTTCTGAAATTGAAAAGGCTAAT
CTGGGGACCTGCAGGGGCAATACCGCCAGGGTTTTCCCAGTCACGACGTTGTAAAACGACGGCCAGTGCC
AAGCTTTCGACGAGTCAGTAATAAACGGCGTCAAAGTGGTTGCAGCCGGCACACACGAGTCGTGTTTATC
AACTCAAAGCACAAATACTTTTCCTCAACCTAAAAATAAGGCAATTAGCCAAAAACAACTTTGCGTGTAA
ACAACGCTCAATACACGTGTCATTTTATTATTAGCTATTGCTTCACCGCCTTAGCTTTCTCGTGACCTAG
TCGTCCTCGTCTTTTCTTCTTCTTCTTCTATAAAACAATACCCAAAGAGCTCTTCTTCTTCACAATTCAG
ATTTCAATTTCTCAAAATCTTAAAAACTTTCTCTCAATTCTCTCTACCGTGATCAAGGTAAATTTCTGTG
TTCCTTATTCTCTCAAAATCTTCGATTTTGTTTTCGTTCGATCCCAATTTCGTATATGTTCTTTGGTTTA
GATTCTGTTAATCTTAGATCGAAGACGATTTTCTGGGTTTGATCGTTAGATATCATCTTAATTCTCGATT
AGGGTTTCATAGATATCATCCGATTTGTTCAAATAATTTGAGTTTTGTCGAATAATTACTCTTCGATTTG
TGATTTCTATCTAGATCTGGTGTTAGTTTCTAGTTTGTGCGATCGAATTTGTAGATTAATCTGAGTTTTT
CTGATTAACAGGGTACCGGGCCCCCCCTCGAGGCGCG
Features (pLannotate 1.2.2; 38 found; start..end, strand, type, name):
     13..37      +  protein_bind   attB1: mutant version of attB; recombination site for the Gateway® BP reaction BP Clonase™
     59..106     +  CDS            2xFLAG: two tandem FLAG® epitope tags
    158..4447    +  CDS            pcoCas9: Cas9 endonuclease from the Streptococcus pyogenes Type II CRISPR/Cas system plant codon-optimized Cas9 gene containing the potato IV2 intron
   4506..4758    +  terminator     NOS terminator: nopaline synthase terminator and poly(A) signal
   4803..4823    +  protein_bind   attB5: mutant version of attB; core recombination site for the Gateway® BP reaction BP Clonase™
   5178..5253    +  misc_RNA       gRNA scaffold: guide RNA scaffold for the Streptococcus pyogenes CRISPR/Cas9 system
   5265..5286    -  protein_bind   attB2 (fragment): mutant version of attB; recombination site for the Gateway® BP reaction BP Clonase™
   5766..5841    +  misc_RNA       gRNA scaffold: guide RNA scaffold for the Streptococcus pyogenes CRISPR/Cas9 system
   5853..5874    -  protein_bind   attB2 (fragment): mutant version of attB; recombination site for the Gateway® BP reaction BP Clonase™
   5896..5920    -  protein_bind   attB2: mutant version of attB; recombination site for the Gateway® BP reaction BP Clonase™
   5938..5973    -  misc_feature   MCS (fragment): pBluescript multiple cloning site
   5984..6236    +  terminator     NOS terminator: nopaline synthase terminator and poly(A) signal
   6295..6412    -  promoter       NOS promoter (fragment): nopaline synthase promoter
   6536..6560    +  misc_feature   RB T-DNA repeat: right border repeat from nopaline C58 T-DNA
   6670..6919    -  CDS            TcR (fragment): tetracycline efflux protein; tetA; confers resistance to tetracycline
   7025..7675    +  CDS            TetR: tetracycline resistance regulatory protein; tetR
   8034..8224    -  rep_origin     ori (fragment): high-copy-number ColE1/pMB1/pBR322/pUC origin of replication
   8356..8465    +  oriT           oriT: incP origin of transfer
   8498..8869    +  CDS            traJ: oriT-recognizing protein; traJ
   8907..9026    +  CDS            traI (fragment): TRAI6_ECOLX - Experimental evidence at protein level: Swiss-Prot protein existence level 1. The initiation process of transfer DNA synthesis requires the interaction of at least three plasmid-specific components (TraH, I, and J) at the transfer origin resulting in the assembly of a specialised nucleoprotein complex - the relaxosome. Site- and strand-specific cleavage at the transfer origin is dependent on TraI and TraJ. From Escherichia coli.
   9019..9633    +  rep_origin     oriV: origin of replication for the bacterial F plasmid
   9705..9980    +  CDS            klaC (fragment): KLAC_ECOLX - Also known as telB. Protein predicted: Swiss-Prot protein existence level 4. Belongs to the kla operon, which is associated with cryptic tellurite resistance, and IncW plasmid fertility inhibition. From Escherichia coli.
  10176..10325   +  CDS            satA (fragment): STA_BACSU - Also known as yyaR. Experimental evidence at protein level: Swiss-Prot protein existence level 1. Involved in resistance to streptothricin, a broad-spectrum antibiotic produced by streptomycetes. Detoxifies streptothricin via acetylation of the beta amino group of the first beta-lysyl moiety of streptothricin. From Bacillus subtilis (strain 168).
  10334..11101   -  mobile_element IS1: prokaryotic transposable element IS1
  11293..12087   +  CDS            KanR: aminoglycoside phosphotransferase; aphA-3; confers resistance to kanamycin
  12386..13534   +  CDS            trfA: trans-acting replication protein that binds to and activates oriV
  13554..13673   +  CDS            tetR (fragment): TETR1_ECOLX - Experimental evidence at protein level: Swiss-Prot protein existence level 1. TetR is the repressor of the tetracycline resistance element; its N-terminal region forms a helix-turn-helix structure and binds DNA. Binding of tetracycline to TetR reduces the repressor affinity for the tetracycline resistance gene (tetA) promoter operator sites. From Escherichia coli.
  15130..15154   +  misc_feature   LB T-DNA repeat: left border repeat from nopaline C58 T-DNA
  15208..15338   -  CDS            lacI (fragment): lac repressor; lacI; The lac repressor binds to the lac operator to inhibit transcription in E. coli. This inhibition can be relieved by adding lactose or isopropyl-β-D-thiogalactopyranoside (IPTG).
  15339..15639   -  rep_origin     M13 ori (fragment) (sequence partly withheld): M13 bacteriophage origin of replication; arrow indicates direction of (+) strand synthesis
  15637..15792   -  CDS            lacZα (fragment) (sequence partly withheld): LacZα fragment of β-galactosidase; lacZ fragment
  15801..16053   -  terminator     NOS terminator: nopaline synthase terminator and poly(A) signal
  16059..16076   +  misc_feature   MCS (fragment): pUC18/19 multiple cloning site
  16069..16182   -  CDS            bah (fragment): BAH_STRHY - Protein inferred from homology: Swiss-Prot protein existence level 3. This protein removes the N-acetyl group from bialaphos as one of the final steps of the bialaphos biosynthetic pathway. From Streptomyces hygroscopicus.
  16197..16748   -  CDS            BlpR: phosphinothricin acetyltransferase; Streptomyces hygroscopicus bar; confers resistance to bialophos or phosphinothricin
  16773..17114   -  promoter       CaMV 35S promoter: strong constitutive promoter from cauliflower mosaic virus
  17623..17667   -  CDS            lacZα (fragment): LacZα fragment of β-galactosidase; lacZ fragment
  18311..18332   -  misc_feature   MCS (fragment): pBluescript multiple cloning site
