[The description below was written by a language model from this plasmid's Addgene catalogue record and pLannotate feature annotations shown in this document.]
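Description:
pSC38 (also recorded as pSG218UG) is an 18.3 kb plant-expression CRISPR/Cas9 binary vector built on the pSC218 backbone by Gateway cloning. It is designed to edit Medtr3g107390 (MtRdr6), a locus whose identifier indicates a Medicago truncatula gene. The backbone carries the hallmarks of a broad-host-range, IncP-type Agrobacterium binary plasmid. These include oriV with its trans-acting replication protein trfA, an oriT/traJ transfer region, and tetracycline-resistance remnants alongside TetR. An IS1 element is also annotated in the backbone. An aphA-3 kanamycin-resistance gene provides bacterial selection, and the plasmid is listed as low copy.

Nopaline-type left and right T-DNA border repeats delimit the region intended for transfer into plant cells. Within it, a multisite Gateway assembly (attB1, attB5 and attB2 sites) joins two modules. The first is a 2xFLAG-tagged, plant codon-optimised Streptococcus pyogenes Cas9 containing the potato IV2 intron, terminated by the NOS terminator. According to the catalogue entry it is driven by the Arabidopsis UBQ10 promoter, although that promoter was not picked up in the feature annotation. The second module contains two S. pyogenes gRNA scaffolds in tandem, matching the two-guide multiplex against MtRdr6. The promoters driving the guides are not stated in the record. Targeting one gene with two guides is commonly used to raise mutation frequency or to delete the intervening segment.

Plant selection comes from a CaMV 35S promoter–bar (phosphinothricin acetyltransferase)–NOS terminator cassette near the left border, which confers bialaphos/phosphinothricin resistance. The construct is suited to Agrobacterium-mediated delivery for generating MtRdr6 knockouts.
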