Addgene plasmid #104812: pSC38
Purpose: CRISPR/Cas9 2xplex gRNA targeting Medtr3g107390 (MtRdr6). Also expresses Cas9 from AtUBQ10 promoter.
Depositing lab: Nevin Young. Depositing organization: University of Minnesota.
Backbone
  Vector backbone: pSC218
  Vector type: Plant Expression, CRISPR
Growth in bacteria
  Bacterial resistance: Kanamycin, 50 μg/mL
  Growth temperature: 37°C
  Growth strain: DH5alpha
  Copy number: Low Copy
Gene/Insert
  Gene/Insert name: Medtr3g107390 (alt name: MtRdr6)
  gRNA/shRNA sequence: gtgccaaattgaacaaggcctg, gataaaatgtgattttaaggg
  Cloning method: Gateway Cloning
Terms and licenses: Academic/Nonprofit Terms; Industry Terms: Not Available to Industry
Depositor comments: 112-31:11.1. Alternative name of plasmid: pSG218UG
How to cite: pSC38 was a gift from Nevin Young (Addgene plasmid # 104812 ; http://n2t.net/addgene:104812 ; RRID:Addgene_104812)
